Addgene plasmid #50685: pFUS2_a4a
Purpose: Intermediate array vector
Depositing lab: Takashi Yamamoto. Depositing organization: Hiroshima University. Publication: Repeating pattern of non-RVD variations in DNA-binding modules enhances TALEN activity. Sakuma T, Ochiai H, Kaneko T, Mashimo T, Tokumasu D, Sakane Y, Suzuki K, Miyamoto T, Sakamoto N, Matsuura S, Yamamoto T. Sci Rep. 2013 Nov 29;3:3379. doi: 10.1038/srep03379. PubMed 24287550.
Backbone
  Vector backbone: pCR8
  Backbone manufacturer: Invitrogen
  Vector type: TALEN
Growth in bacteria
  Bacterial resistance: Spectinomycin, 50 μg/mL
  Growth temperature: 37°C
  Growth strain: XL1 Blue
  Copy number: High Copy
Gene/Insert
  Gene/Insert name: LacZ + BsaI restriction sites
  Cloning method: Unknown
  Sequencing primers: 5′ pCR8_F1 (ttgatgcctggcagttccct)
Terms and licenses: Academic/Nonprofit Terms; Industry Terms: Not Available to Industry
How to cite: pFUS2_a4a was a gift from Takashi Yamamoto (Addgene plasmid # 50685 ; http://n2t.net/addgene:50685 ; RRID:Addgene_50685)
