[The description below was written by a language model from this plasmid's Addgene catalogue record and pLannotate feature annotations shown in this document.]
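Description:
pFUS2_a4a is a small (about 2.9 kb) bacterial cloning plasmid built on the Invitrogen pCR8 backbone and catalogued as an intermediate array vector for TALEN construction. It is maintained in E. coli at high copy through a ColE1/pUC-type origin and is selected with spectinomycin, conferred by a complete aadA (SmR) aminoglycoside adenylyltransferase gene. Short upstream remnants of a class 1 integron Pc promoter and a gentamicin acetyltransferase gene are annotated next to this marker. They appear to be leftovers of the resistance cassette's origin rather than functional elements.

The insert is recorded as LacZ flanked by BsaI restriction sites. The feature table shows a pBluescript-derived lacZα cassette on the reverse strand, with a CAP binding site, lac promoter and lac operator driving lacZα. T3 and T7 promoters, a partial multiple cloning site and a tiny f1 ori fragment lie within or beside this region. The rrnB T1 and T2 terminators of the pCR8 backbone sit next to the cassette and help insulate it from read-through transcription.

BsaI is a type IIS enzyme that cuts outside its recognition sequence, so digestion releases the lacZα stuffer and leaves defined overhangs. This is the arrangement used in Golden Gate-style assembly, where several TALE repeat modules are ligated in order into an intermediate vector. Loss of lacZα allows blue/white discrimination of recombinant clones. The assembled partial arrays would then be moved into a final TALEN expression vector. The record does not state which module positions or how many repeats this particular "a4a" variant accepts, nor the overhang sequences, and the BsaI sites themselves are not annotated in the feature table.
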