Features (pLannotate 1.2.2; 16 found; start..end, strand, type, name):
    105..128     +  promoter       Pc promoter (fragment): intI1 (promoter lies within the coding sequence); class 1 integron promoter
    304..360     +  CDS            GmR (fragment): gentamycin acetyltransferase; aacC1; confers resistance to gentamycin
    367..1158    +  CDS            SmR: aminoglycoside adenylyltransferase (Murphy, 1985); aadA; confers resistance to spectinomycin and streptomycin
   1251..1839    +  rep_origin     ori: high-copy-number ColE1/pMB1/pBR322/pUC origin of replication
   2022..2114    +  CDS            lacI (fragment): lac repressor; lacI; The lac repressor binds to the lac operator to inhibit transcription in E. coli. This inhibition can be relieved by adding lactose or isopropyl-β-D-thiogalactopyranoside (IPTG).
   2169..2196    -  terminator     rrnB T2 terminator: transcription terminator T2 from the E. coli rrnB gene
   2328..2371    +  terminator     rrnB T1 terminator: Escherichia coli rrnB; transcription terminator T1 from the E. coli rrnB gene
   2418..2454    -  CDS            lacZα (fragment): LacZα fragment of β-galactosidase; lacZ fragment
   2488..2506    -  rep_origin     f1 ori (fragment): f1 bacteriophage origin of replication; arrow indicates direction of (+) strand synthesis
   2511..2666    -  CDS            lacZα (fragment): LacZα fragment of β-galactosidase; lacZ fragment
   2674..2692    +  promoter       T7 promoter: promoter for bacteriophage T7 RNA polymerase
   2701..2724    -  misc_feature   MCS (fragment): pBluescript multiple cloning site
   2740..2758    -  promoter       T3 promoter: promoter for bacteriophage T3 RNA polymerase
   2803..2819    -  protein_bind   lac operator: The lac repressor binds to the lac operator to inhibit transcription in E. coli. This inhibition can be relieved by adding lactose or isopropyl-β-D-thiogalactopyranoside (IPTG). lac repressor encoded by lacI
   2827..2857    -  promoter       lac promoter: promoter for the E. coli lac operon
   2872..2893    -  protein_bind   CAP binding site: CAP binding activates transcription in the presence of cAMP. E. coli catabolite activator protein
>Addgene plasmid #50685 | pFUS2_a4a | depositor full sequence | sequence record 75846 | pFUS2_a4a sequence 2938 bps
CGAGACGTCTAGACCAGCCAGGACAGAAATGCCTCGACTTCGCTGCTACCCAAGGTTGCCGGGTGACGCA
CACCGTGGAAACGGATGAAGGCACGAACCCAGTGGACATAAGCCTGTTCGGTTCGTAAGCTGTAATGCAA
GTAGCGTATGCGCTCACGCAACTGGTCCAGAACCTTGACCGAACGCAGCGGTGGTAACGGCGCAGTGGCG
GTTTTCATGGCTTGTTATGACTGTTTTTTTGGGGTACAGTCTATGCCTCGGGCATCCAAGCAGCAAGCGC
GTTACGCCGTGGGTCGATGTTTGATGTTATGGAGCAGCAACGATGTTACGCAGCAGGGCAGTCGCCCTAA
AACAAAGTTAAACATTATGAGGGAAGCGGTGATCGCCGAAGTATCGACTCAACTATCAGAGGTAGTTGGC
GTCATCGAGCGCCATCTCGAACCGACGTTGCTGGCCGTACATTTGTACGGCTCCGCAGTGGATGGCGGCC
TGAAGCCACACAGTGATATTGATTTGCTGGTTACGGTGACCGTAAGGCTTGATGAAACAACGCGGCGAGC
TTTGATCAACGACCTTTTGGAAACTTCGGCTTCCCCTGGAGAGAGCGAGATTCTCCGCGCTGTAGAAGTC
ACCATTGTTGTGCACGACGACATCATTCCGTGGCGTTATCCAGCTAAGCGCGAACTGCAATTTGGAGAAT
GGCAGCGCAATGACATTCTTGCAGGTATCTTCGAGCCAGCCACGATCGACATTGATCTGGCTATCTTGCT
GACAAAAGCAAGAGAACATAGCGTTGCCTTGGTAGGTCCAGCGGCGGAGGAACTCTTTGATCCGGTTCCT
GAACAGGATCTATTTGAGGCGCTAAATGAAACCTTAACGCTATGGAACTCGCCGCCCGACTGGGCTGGCG
ATGAGCGAAATGTAGTGCTTACGTTGTCCCGCATTTGGTACAGCGCAGTAACCGGCAAAATCGCGCCGAA
GGATGTCGCTGCCGACTGGGCAATGGAGCGCCTGCCGGCCCAGTATCAGCCCGTCATACTTGAAGCTAGA
CAGGCTTATCTTGGACAAGAAGAAGATCGCTTGGCCTCGCGCGCAGATCAGTTGGAAGAATTTGTCCACT
ACGTGAAAGGCGAGATCACCAAGGTAGTCGGCAAATAACCCTCGAGCCACCCATGACCAAAATCCCTTAA
CGTGAGTTACGCGTCGTTCCACTGAGCGTCAGACCCCGTAGAAAAGATCAAAGGATCTTCTTGAGATCCT
TTTTTTCTGCGCGTAATCTGCTGCTTGCAAACAAAAAAACCACCGCTACCAGCGGTGGTTTGTTTGCCGG
ATCAAGAGCTACCAACTCTTTTTCCGAAGGTAACTGGCTTCAGCAGAGCGCAGATACCAAATACTGTCCT
TCTAGTGTAGCCGTAGTTAGGCCACCACTTCAAGAACTCTGTAGCACCGCCTACATACCTCGCTCTGCTA
ATCCTGTTACCAGTGGCTGCTGCCAGTGGCGATAAGTCGTGTCTTACCGGGTTGGACTCAAGACGATAGT
TACCGGATAAGGCGCAGCGGTCGGGCTGAACGGGGGGTTCGTGCACACAGCCCAGCTTGGAGCGAACGAC
CTACACCGAACTGAGATACCTACAGCGTGAGCATTGAGAAAGCGCCACGCTTCCCGAAGGGAGAAAGGCG
GACAGGTATCCGGTAAGCGGCAGGGTCGGAACAGGAGAGCGCACGAGGGAGCTTCCAGGGGGAAACGCCT
GGTATCTTTATAGTCCTGTCGGGTTTCGCCACCTCTGACTTGAGCGTCGATTTTTGTGATGCTCGTCAGG
GGGGCGGAGCCTATGGAAAAACGCCAGCAACGCGGCCTTTTTACGGTTCCTGGCCTTTTGCTGGCCTTTT
GCTCACATGTTCTTTCCTGCGTTATCCCCTGATTCTGTGGATAACCGTATTACCGCCTTTGAGTGAGCTG
ATACCGCTCGCCGCAGCCGAACGACCGAGCGCAGCGAGTCAGTGAGCGAGGAAGCGGAAGAGCGCCCAAT
ACGCAAACCGCCTCTCCCCGCGCGTTGGCCGATTCATTAATGCAGCTGGCACGACAGGTTTCCCGACTGG
AAAGCGGGCAGTGAGCGCAACGCAATTAATACGCGTACCGCTAGCCAGGAAGAGTTTGTAGAAACGCAAA
AAGGCCATCCGTCAGGATGGCCTTCTGCTTAGTTTGATGCCTGGCAGTTTATGGCGGGCGTCCTGCCCGC
CACCCTCCGGGCCGTTGCTTCACAACGTTCAAATCCGCTCCCGGCGGATTTGTCCTACTCAGGAGAGCGT
TCACCGACAAACAACAGATAAAACGAAAGGCCCAGTCTTCCGACTGAGCCTTTCGTTTTATTTGATGCCT
GGCAGTTCCCTACTCTCGCGTTAACGCTAGCATGGATGTTTTCCCAGTCACGACGTTGTAAAACGACGGC
CAGTCTTAAGCGTCTCATCAACCTGACCCCGAGACCGGCGCCGCTACAGGGCGCGTCCCATTCGCCATTC
AGGCTGCGCAACTGTTGGGAAGGGCGATCGGTGCGGGCCTCTTCGCTATTACGCCAGCTGGCGAAAGGGG
GATGTGCTGCAAGGCGATTAAGTTGGGTAACGCCAGGGTTTTCCCAGTCACGACGTTGTAAAACGACGGC
CAGTGAGCGCGCGTAATACGACTCACTATAGGGCGAATTGGGTACCGGGCCCCCCCTCGAGGTCCTCCAG
CTTTTGTTCCCTTTAGTGAGGGTTAATTGCGCGCTTGGCGTAATCATGGTCATAGCTGTTTCCTGTGTGA
AATTGTTATCCGCTCACAATTCCACACAACATACGAGCCGGAAGCATAAAGTGTAAAGCCTGGGGTGCCT
AATGAGTGAGCTAACTCACATTAATTGCGTTGCGCTCACTGCCCGCTTTCCACCGGTGGTCTCACCTG
