>Addgene plasmid #50685 | pFUS2_a4a | addgene partial sequence | sequence record 79243 | pCR8_F1 5'-ttgatgcctggcagttccct-3'
GGGCGCGTCCCATTCGCCATTCAGGCTGCGCAACTGTTGGGAAGGGCGATCGGTGCGGGCCTCTTCGCTA
TTACGCCAGCTGGCGAAAGGGGGATGTGCTGCAAGGCGATTAAGTTGGGTAACGCCAGGGTTTTCCCAGT
CACGACGTTGTAAAACGACGGCCAGTGAGCGCGCGTAATACGACTCACTATAGGGCGAATTGGGTACCGG
GCCCCCCCTCGAGGTCCTCCAGCTTTTGTTCCCTTTAGTGAGGGTTAATTGCGCGCTTGGCGTAATCATG
GTCATAGCTGTTTCCTGTGTGAAATTGTTATCCGCTCACAATTCCACACAACATACGAGCCGGAAGCATA
AAGTGTAAAGCCTGGGGTGCCTAATGAGTGAGCTAACT
