>Addgene plasmid #50685 | pFUS2_a4a | addgene partial sequence | sequence record 80370 | pCR8_R1 5'-cgaaccgaacaggcttatgt-3'
TGGCTGGTCTAGACGTCTCGCAGGTGAGACCACCGGTGGAAAGCGGGCAGTGAGCGCAACGCAATTAATG
TGAGTTAGCTCACTCATTAGGCACCCCAGGCTTTACACTTTATGCTTCCGGCTCGTATGTTGTGTGGAAT
TGTGAGCGGATAACAATTTCACACAGGAAACAGCTATGACCATGATTACGCCAAGCGCGCAATTAACCCT
CACTAAAGGGAACAAAAGCTGGAGGACCTCGAGGGGGGGCCCGGTACCCAATTCGCCCTATAGTGAGTCG
TATTACGCGCGCTCACTGGCCGTCGTTTTACAACGTCGTGACTGGGAAAACCCTGGCGTTACCCAACTTA
ATCGCCTTGCAGCACATCCCCCTTTCGCCAGCTGGCGTAATAGCGAAGAGGCCCGCACCGATCGCCCTTC
CCAACAGTTGCGCAGCCTGAATGGCGAATGGGACGCGCCCTGTAGCGGCGCCGGTCTCGGGGTCAGGTTG
ATGAGACGCTTAAGACTGGCCGTCGTTTTACAACGTCGTGACTGGGAAAACATCCATGCTAGCGTTAACG
CGAGAGTAGGGAACTGCCAGGCATCAAATAAAACGAAAGGCTCAGTCGGAAGACTGGGCCTTTCGTTTTA
TCTGTTGTTTGTCGGTGAACGCTCTCCTGAGTAGGACAAATCCGCCGGGAGCGGATTTGAACGTTGTGAA
GCAACG
